Addgene plasmid #59002: pGex-4T-1 Jip4 (1-272)
Purpose: JIP4 serves as an activator of the p38 mitogen-activated protein (MAP) kinase pathway by a mechanism that requires the MAP kinase kinases MKK3 and MKK6
Depositing lab: Roger Davis. Depositing organization: University of Massachusetts, Worcester. Publication: Role of the JIP4 scaffold protein in the regulation of mitogen-activated protein kinase signaling pathways. Kelkar N, Standen CL, Davis RJ. Mol Cell Biol. 2005 Apr;25(7):2733-43. 10.1128/MCB.25.7.2733-2743.2005 PubMed 15767678.
Backbone
  Vector backbone: pGex-4T-1
  Backbone manufacturer: Amersham
  Backbone size w/o insert (bp): 4900
  Total vector size (bp): 5610
  Vector type: Bacterial Expression
Growth in bacteria
  Bacterial resistance: Ampicillin, 100 μg/mL
  Growth temperature: 37°C
  Growth strain: Top10
  Copy number: High Copy
Gene/Insert
  Gene/Insert name: Mapk8ip4 (alt name: Jip4)
  Species: M. musculus (mouse)
  Insert size (bp): 710
  Mutation: Jip4 (aa1-272)
  GenBank ID: AY823270.1
  Entrez Gene: Spag9 (a.k.a. 3110018C07Rik, 4733401I23Rik, 4831406C20Rik, JIP-4, JLP, JSAP2, JSAP2a, Jip4, Mapk8ip4, syd1)
  Tag / fusion protein: Gst (N terminal on backbone)
  Cloning method: Restriction Enzyme; 5′ cloning site BamHI (not destroyed); 3′ cloning site Not1 (not destroyed)
  Sequencing primers: 5′ Gex 5'; 3′ Gex 3'
Terms and licenses: Academic/Nonprofit Terms; Industry Terms: Not Available to Industry
How to cite: pGex-4T-1 Jip4 (1-272) was a gift from Roger Davis (Addgene plasmid # 59002 ; http://n2t.net/addgene:59002 ; RRID:Addgene_59002)
