[The description below was written by a language model from this plasmid's Addgene catalogue record.]
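Description:
pGex-4T-1 Jip4 (1-272) is a bacterial expression plasmid built on the commercial pGEX-4T-1 backbone, designed to produce an N-terminal fragment of the mouse scaffold protein JIP4 as a glutathione S-transferase (GST) fusion in E. coli. The plasmid is about 5.6 kb in total (a roughly 4.9 kb backbone plus an insert listed as about 710 bp), is maintained at high copy number, and is selected with ampicillin. No feature table accompanies the record, so the promoter and origin are not explicitly listed. pGEX-4T vectors generally use an IPTG-inducible tac promoter with a plasmid-borne lacI repressor, and they encode a thrombin cleavage site between GST and the cloning site.

The insert comes from mouse Mapk8ip4 (Jip4, encoded by the Spag9 locus) and is recorded as covering amino acids 1-272. The listed insert size is somewhat shorter than that residue range would imply, and the record does not explain the difference. It was cloned between the BamHI and NotI sites, both of which are retained, placing it in frame downstream of the backbone-encoded GST tag. The resulting fusion can be captured on glutathione resin for purification or used as immobilised bait.

JIP4 is described as an activator of the p38 MAP kinase pathway through a mechanism that requires the MAP kinase kinases MKK3 and MKK6. A truncated GST fusion like this one is typically used for in vitro binding or pull-down assays to map which regions of the scaffold interact with signalling partners, although the record does not state the specific application.
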