>Addgene plasmid #59002 | pGex-4T-1 Jip4 (1-272) | depositor partial sequence | sequence record 91532 | Jip4
TTATACATGGACCCAAATCCATGATCCATAATTATATGGAACACTTAGAAAGAACCAAACTTCATCAGCT
CTCAGGGAGTGATCAACTAGAGGCTACAGCTCATAGTAGAATTAGAAAAGAACGTCCTATATCATTAGGG
ATTTTCCCTCTACCTGCTGGAGATGGATTGCTTACACCTGACACTCAGAAAGGAGGCGAGACCCCAGGAT
CAGAGCAATGGAAATTTCAAGAATTAAGTCAACCACGTTCTCATACCAGCCTGAAGGATGAACTTTCTGA
TATTAGTCAAGGTGGATCTAAAGCTACCACTCCAGCTTCAACAGCAAATTCAGACGTATCAGCAATTCCT
CCTGATACTCCGTCAAAGGAAGATAATGAAGGATTTGTAAAAGGCACAGATACATCAAATAAGTCAGAGA
TAAGCAAACACATAGAAGTCCAGGTTGCCCAAGAGACTAGGAATGTGTCTACAGAATCTGGTGAAAATGA
AGAGAAATCAGAAGTTCAAGCAATCATTGAATCCACTCCTGAATTGGATATGGACAAAGACCTCAGTGGA
TATAAAGGTTCAAGCACTCCCACCAAAGGCATAGAGAACAAAGCTTTTGATCGCAATACAGAATCTCTCT
TTGAAGAGCTGTCCTCAGCTGGCTCGGGCCTTATTGGAGATGTGGATGAAGGAGCGGATTTACTAGGAAT
GGGTCGTGAGGTGGAGAATCTCATACTGGAGAACACACAGCTGCTGGAAACCAAAAACGCTCTGAATGTA
GTGAAGAATGACTTAATAGCCAAAGTGGATGAGCTGACCTGTGAGAAGGACGTGCTGCAGGGGGAGTGAG
CGGCCGCATCGTGACTGACTGACGATCTGCCTCGCGCGTTTCGGTGATGACGGTGAAAACCTCTGACACA
TGCAGCTCCCGGAGACGGTCACAGCTTGTCTGTAAGCGGATGCCGGGAGCAGACAAGCCCGTCAGGGCGC
GTCAGCGGGTGTTGGCGGGTGTCGGGGCG
