>Addgene plasmid #59002 | pGex-4T-1 Jip4 (1-272) | addgene partial sequence | sequence record 94843 | pGEX3 5'-CCGGGAGCTGCATGTGTCAGAGG-3'
GGCAGATCGTCAGTCAGTCACGATGCGGCCGCTCACTCCCCCTGCAGCACGTCCTTCTCACAGGTCAGCT
CATCCACTTTGGCTATTAAGTCATTCTTCACTACATTCAGAGCGTTTTTGGTTTCCAGCAGCTGTGTGTT
CTCCAGTATGAGATTCTCCACCTCACGACCCATTCCTAGTAAATCCGCTCCTTCATCCACATCTCCAATA
AGGCCCGAGCCAGCTGAGGACAGCTCTTCAAAGAGAGATTCTGTATTGCGATCAAAAGCTTTGTTCTCTA
TGCCTTTGGTGGGAGTGCTTGAACCTTTATATCCACTGAGGTCTTTGTCCATATCCAATTCAGGAGTGGA
TTCAATGATTGCTTGAACTTCTGATTTCTCTTCATTTTCACCAGATTCTGTAGACACATTCCTAGTCTCT
TGGGCAACCTGGACTTCTATGTGTTTGCTTATCTCTGACTTATTTGATGTATCTGTGCCTTTTACAAATC
CTTCATTATCTTCCTTTGACGGAGTATCAGGAGGAATTGCTGATACGTCTGAATTTGCTGTTGAAGCTGG
AGTGGTAGCTTTAGATCCACCTTGACTAATATCAGAAAGTTCATCCTTCAGGCTGGTATGAGAACGTGGT
TGACTTAATTCTTGAAATTTCCATTGCTCTGATCCTGGGGTCTCGCCTCCTTTCTGAGTGTCAGGTGTAA
GCAATCCATCTCCAGCAGGTAGAGGGAAAATCCCTAATGATATAGGACGTTCTTTTCTAATTCTACTATG
AGCTGTAGCCTCTAGTTGATCACTCCCTGAGAGCTGATGAAGTTTGGTTCTTTCTAAGTGTTCCATATAA
TTATGGATCATGGATCCACGCGGAACCAGATCCGATTTTGGAGGATGGTCGCCACCACCAAACGTGGGCT
