>Addgene plasmid #59002 | pGex-4T-1 Jip4 (1-272) | addgene partial sequence | sequence record 94845 | pGEX5 5'-GGGCTGGCAAGCCACGTTTGGTG-3'
ATCTGGTTCCGCGTGGATCCATGATCCATAATTATATGGAACACTTAGAAAGAACCAAACTTCATCAGCT
CTCAGGGAGTGATCAACTAGAGGCTACAGCTCATAGTAGAATTAGAAAAGAACGTCCTATATCATTAGGG
ATTTTCCCTCTACCTGCTGGAGATGGATTGCTTACACCTGACACTCAGAAAGGAGGCGAGACCCCAGGAT
CAGAGCAATGGAAATTTCAAGAATTAAGTCAACCACGTTCTCATACCAGCCTGAAGGATGAACTTTCTGA
TATTAGTCAAGGTGGATCTAAAGCTACCACTCCAGCTTCAACAGCAAATTCAGACGTATCAGCAATTCCT
CCTGATACTCCGTCAAAGGAAGATAATGAAGGATTTGTAAAAGGCACAGATACATCAAATAAGTCAGAGA
TAAGCAAACACATAGAAGTCCAGGTTGCCCAAGAGACTAGGAATGTGTCTACAGAATCTGGTGAAAATGA
AGAGAAATCAGAAGTTCAAGCAATCATTGAATCCACTCCTGAATTGGATATGGACAAAGACCTCAGTGGA
TATAAAGGTTCAAGCACTCCCACCAAAGGCATAGAGAACAAAGCTTTTGATCGCAATACAGAATCTCTCT
TTGAAGAGCTGTCCTCAGCTGGCTCGGGCCTTATTGGAGATGTGGATGAAGGAGCGGATTTACTAGGAAT
GGGTCGTGAGGTGGAGAATCTCATACTGGAGAACACACAGCTGCTGGAAACCAAAAACGCTCTGAATGTA
GTGAAGAATGACTTAATAGCCAAAGTGGATGAGCTGACCTGTGAGAAGGACGTGCTGCAGGGGGAGTGAG
CGGCCGCATC
